Addgene plasmid #51145: pICSL11017 (pICH47732::NOSp-BAR-NOST)
Purpose: Confers Basta resistance in planta
Depositing lab: Jonathan D Jones.
Backbone
  Vector backbone: pICH47732
  Backbone manufacturer: Sylvestre Marillonnet
  Selectable markers: Basta
Growth in bacteria
  Bacterial resistance: Ampicillin, 100 μg/mL
  Growth temperature: 37°C
  Growth strain: DH5alpha
  Copy number: High Copy
Gene/Insert
  Gene/Insert name: NOSp-BAR-NOST
  Species: Synthetic
Resource information
  A portion of this plasmid was derived from a plasmid made by: Sylvestre Marillonnet
Terms and licenses: Academic/Nonprofit Terms; Industry Terms: Not Available to Industry
How to cite: pICSL11017 (pICH47732::NOSp-BAR-NOST) was a gift from Jonathan D Jones (Addgene plasmid # 51145 ; http://n2t.net/addgene:51145 ; RRID:Addgene_51145)
