[The description below was written by a language model from this plasmid's Addgene catalogue record and pLannotate feature annotations shown in this document.]
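Description:
pICSL11017 is a plant transformation module built in the pICH47732 backbone, carrying a complete synthetic transcription unit, NOSp-BAR-NOST, that confers Basta (glufosinate/phosphinothricin) resistance in planta. In the 5,536 nt depositor sequence, the nopaline synthase (NOS) promoter drives the bar coding sequence, and the unit is closed by the NOS terminator and polyadenylation signal. The bar gene originates from Streptomyces hygroscopicus and encodes phosphinothricin acetyltransferase. This enzyme inactivates the herbicide by transferring an acetyl group from acetyl-CoA, so plant cells expressing it survive Basta selection. No epitope tags or reporters are annotated.

The cassette lies between left and right border repeats of nopaline C58 T-DNA. These borders delimit the segment that Agrobacterium transfers into the plant genome, which gives the plasmid a binary-vector architecture. Outside the borders, the backbone carries two replication systems. One is a high-copy ColE1/pUC-type origin for propagation in E. coli. The other is the IncP oriV together with trfA, whose product initiates replication at oriV and contributes to copy-number control, supporting broad-host-range maintenance such as in Agrobacterium. Bacterial selection is by ampicillin, through the β-lactamase gene and its own promoter. A very short TetR fragment is also annotated and appears to be a non-functional remnant of backbone construction.

The record gives the purpose simply as conferring Basta resistance in plants. The name format, backbone::promoter-gene-terminator, suggests a ready-made selectable-marker unit that can be used directly or combined with other transcription units in larger plant constructs. The record does not describe any assembly scheme or cloning sites.
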