Features (pLannotate 1.2.2; 11 found; start..end, strand, type, name):
    140..322     +  promoter       NOS promoter: nopaline synthase promoter NOS promoter
    343..891     +  CDS            bar: PAT_STRHY - Experimental evidence at protein level: Swiss-Prot protein existence level 1. Inactivates phosphinothricin (PPT) by transfer of an acetyl group from acetyl CoA. Can also acetylate demethylphosphinothricin but not PTT or glutamate. This enzyme is an effector of phosphinothricin tripeptide (PTT or bialaphos) resistance. From Streptomyces hygroscopicus. Introduced by genetic manipulation and expressed in glufosinate-tolerant maize by Dekalb Genetics.
    922..1174    +  terminator     NOS terminator: nopaline synthase terminator and poly(A) signal
   1239..1263    +  misc_feature   RB T-DNA repeat: right border repeat from nopaline C58 T-DNA
   1375..1395    -  CDS            TetR (fragment): tetracycline resistance regulatory protein; tetR
   1422..2567    -  CDS            trfA: TRFA_ECOLX - Experimental evidence at protein level: Swiss-Prot protein existence level 1. Also involved in plasmid copy number control, promoting intermolecular coupling of protein bound iterons at oriV, which inhibits replication initiation. From Escherichia coli.
   2903..3491    -  rep_origin     ori: high-copy-number ColE1/pMB1/pBR322/pUC origin of replication
   3662..4522    -  CDS            AmpR: β-lactamase; bla; confers resistance to ampicillin, carbenicillin, and related antibiotics
   4523..4627    -  promoter       AmpR promoter: bla
   4714..5345    -  rep_origin     oriV: incP origin of replication
   5437..5461    +  misc_feature   LB T-DNA repeat: left border repeat from nopaline C58 T-DNA
>Addgene plasmid #51145 | pICSL11017 (pICH47732::NOSp-BAR-NOST) | depositor full sequence | sequence record 77475 | pICSL11017 (pICH47732::NOSp-BAR-NOST) sequence 5536 bps
TCTGTGAAGACAATGCCGAATTCGGATCCGGAGCGGAGAATTAAGGGAGTCACGTTATGACCCCCGCCGA
TGACGCGGGACAAGCCGTTTTACGTTTGGAACTGACAGAACCGCAACGTTGAAGGAGCCACTCAGCCGCG
GGTTTCTGGAGTTTAATGAGCTAAGCACATACGTCAGAAACCATTATTGCGCGTTCAAAAGTCGCCTAAG
GTCACTATCAGCTAGCAAATATTTCTTGTCAAAATGCTCCACTGACGTTCCATAAATTCCCCTCGGTATC
CAATTAGAGTCTCATATTCACTCTCAATCCAAATAATCTGCACCGGATCTGGATCGTTTCGCATGTCTCC
TGAAAGAAGGCCTGCTGATATTAGAAGGGCTACTGAGGCTGATATGCCTGCTGTGTGCACTATTGTGAAT
CATTACATTGAGACTTCTACTGTGAATTTCAGGACTGAGCCTCAAGAACCACAAGAGTGGACTGATGATC
TTGTGAGGCTTAGAGAGAGGTATCCTTGGCTTGTTGCTGAAGTGGATGGTGAAGTGGCTGGTATTGCTTA
TGCTGGTCCTTGGAAGGCTAGGAATGCTTACGATTGGACTGCTGAGTCTACTGTTTACGTGTCTCCTAGG
CATCAAAGAACTGGTCTTGGATCTACTCTTTACACTCATCTTTTGAAGTCTTTGGAGGCTCAGGGTTTCA
AGTCTGTGGTTGCTGTGATTGGACTTCCTAATGATCCTTCTGTGAGGATGCATGAGGCTCTTGGTTATGC
TCCTAGGGGAATGCTTAGAGCTGCTGGTTTCAAACATGGAAATTGGCATGATGTGGGATTCTGGCAGCTT
GATTTCTCTCTTCCTGTTCCTCCTAGACCTGTTCTTCCTGTGACTGAGATTTGAGCGGGACTCTGGATCT
AGAGTCAAGCAGATCGTTCAAACATTTGGCAATAAAGTTTCTTAAGATTGAATCCTGTTGCCGGTCTTGC
GATGATTATCATATAATTTCTGTTGAATTACGTTAAGCATGTAATAATTAACATGTAATGCATGACGTTA
TTTATGAGATGGGTTTTTATGATTAGAGTCCCGCAATTATACATTTAATACGCGATAGAAAACAAAATAT
AGCGCGCAAACTAGGATAAATTATCGCGCGCGGTGTCATCTATGTTACTAGATCGACGCTTGCTGAATTG
GAGCGCTGCAATTGTCTTCTGCACGAAGTGGTTTAAACTATCAGTGTTTGACAGGATATATTGGCGGGTA
AACCTAAGAGAAAAGAGCGTTTATTAGAATAATCGGATATTTAAAAGGGCGTGAAAAGGTTTATCCGTTC
GTCCATTTGTATGTGCATGCCAACCACAGGGTTCCCCAGATCAGGCGCTGGCTGCTGAACCCCCAGCCGG
AACTGACCCCACAAGGCCCTAGCGTTTGCAATGCACCAGGTCATCATTGACCCAGGCGTGTTCCACCAGG
CCGCTGCCTCGCAACTCTTCGCAGGCTTCGCCGACCTGCTCGCGCCACTTCTTCACGCGGGTGGAATCCG
ATCCGCACATGAGGCGGAAGGTTTCCAGCTTGAGCGGGTACGGCTCCCGGTGCGAGCTGAAATAGTCGAA
CATCCGTCGGGCCGTCGGCGACAGCTTGCGGTACTTCTCCCATATGAATTTCGTGTAGTGGTCGCCAGCA
AACAGCACGACGATTTCCTCGTCGATCAGGACCTGGCAACGGGACGTTTTCTTGCCACGGTCCAGGACGC
GGAAGCGGTGCAGCAGCGACACCGATTCCAGGTGCCCAACGCGGTCGGACGTGAAGCCCATCGCCGTCGC
CTGTAGGCGCGACAGGCATTCCTCGGCCTTCGTGTAATACCGGCCATTGATCGACCAGCCCAGGTCCTGG
CAAAGCTCGTAGAACGTGAAGGTGATCGGCTCGCCGATAGGGGTGCGCTTCGCGTACTCCAACACCTGCT
GCCACACCAGTTCGTCATCGTCGGCCCGCAGCTCGACGCCGGTGTAGGTGATCTTCACGTCCTTGTTGAC
GTGGAAAATGACCTTGTTTTGCAGCGCCTCGCGCGGGATTTTCTTGTTGCGCGTGGTGAACAGGGCAGAG
CGGGCCGTGTCGTTTGGCATCGCTCGCATCGTGTCCGGCCACGGCGCAATATCGAACAAGGAAAGCTGCA
TTTCCTTGATCTGCTGCTTCGTGTGTTTCAGCAACGCGGCCTGCTTGGCCTCGCTGACCTGTTTTGCCAG
GTCCTCGCCGGCGGTTTTTCGCTTCTTGGTCGTCATAGTTCCTCGCGTGTCGATGGTCATCGACTTCGCC
AAACCTGCCGCCTCCTGTTCAAGACGACGCGAACGCTCCACGGCGGCCGATGGCGCGGGCAGGGCAGGGG
GAGCCAGTTGCACGCTGTCGCGCTCGATCTTGGCCGTAGCTTGCTGGACCATCGAGCCGACGGACTGGAA
GGTTTCGCGGGGCGCACGCATGACGGTGCGGCTTGCGATGGTTTCGGCATCCTCGGCGGAAAACCCCGCG
TCGATCAGTTCTTGCCTGTATGCCTTCCGGTCAAACGTCCGATTCATTCACCCTCCTTGCGGGATTGCCC
CGACTCACGCCGGGGCAATGTGCCCTTATTCCTGATTTGACCCGCCTGGTGCCTTGGTGTCCAGATAATC
CACCTTATCGGCAATGAAGTCGGTCCCGTAGACCGTCTGGCCGTCCTTCTCGTACTTGGTATTCCGAATC
TTGCCCTGCACGAATACCAGCGACCCCTTGCCCAAATACTTGCCGTGGGCCTCGGCCTGAGAGCCAAAAC
ACTTGATGCGGAAGAAGTCGGTGCGCTCCTGCTTGTCGCCGGCATCGTTGCGCCACATCTAGGATCTGCC
AGGAACCGTAAAAAGGCCGCGTTGCTGGCGTTTTTCCATAGGCTCCGCCCCCCTGACGAGCATCACAAAA
ATCGACGCTCAAGTCAGAGGTGGCGAAACCCGACAGGACTATAAAGATACCAGGCGTTTCCCCCTGGAAG
CTCCCTCGTGCGCTCTCCTGTTCCGACCCTGCCGCTTACCGGATACCTGTCCGCCTTTCTCCCTTCGGGA
AGCGTGGCGCTTTCTCATAGCTCACGCTGTAGGTATCTCAGTTCGGTGTAGGTCGTTCGCTCCAAGCTGG
GCTGTGTGCACGAACCCCCCGTTCAGCCCGACCGCTGCGCCTTATCCGGTAACTATCGTCTTGAGTCCAA
CCCGGTAAGACACGACTTATCGCCACTGGCAGCAGCCACTGGTAACAGGATTAGCAGAGCGAGGTATGTA
GGCGGTGCTACAGAGTTCTTGAAGTGGTGGCCTAACTACGGCTACACTAGAAGGACAGTATTTGGTATCT
GCGCTCTGCTGAAGCCAGTTACCTTCGGAAAAAGAGTTGGTAGCTCTTGATCCGGCAAACAAACCACCGC
TGGTAGCGGTGGTTTTTTTGTTTGCAAGCAGCAGATTACGCGCAGAAAAAAAGGATCTCAAGAAGATCCT
TTGATCTTTTCTACGGGGTCTGACGCTCAGTGGAACGAAAACTCACGTTAAGGGATTTTGGTCATGAGAT
TATCAAAAAGGATCTTCACCTAGATCCTTTTAAATTAAAAATGAAGTTTTAAATCAATCTAAAGTATATA
TGAGTAAACTTGGTCTGACAGTTACCAATGCTTAATCAGTGAGGCACCTATCTCAGCGATCTGTCTATTT
CGTTCATCCATAGTTGCCTGACTCCCCGTCGTGTAGATAACTACGATACGGGAGGGCTTACCATCTGGCC
CCAGTGCTGCAATGATACCGCGAGAACCACGCTCACCGGCTCCAGATTTATCAGCAATAAACCAGCCAGC
CGGAAGGGCCGAGCGCAGAAGTGGTCCTGCAACTTTATCCGCCTCCATCCAGTCTATTAATTGTTGCCGG
GAAGCTAGAGTAAGTAGTTCGCCAGTTAATAGTTTGCGCAACGTTGTTGCCATTGCTACAGGCATCGTGG
TGTCACGCTCGTCGTTTGGTATGGCTTCATTCAGCTCCGGTTCCCAACGATCAAGGCGAGTTACATGATC
CCCCATGTTGTGCAAAAAAGCGGTTAGCTCCTTCGGTCCTCCGATCGTTGTCAGAAGTAAGTTGGCCGCA
GTGTTATCACTCATGGTTATGGCAGCACTGCATAATTCTCTTACTGTCATGCCATCCGTAAGATGCTTTT
CTGTGACTGGTGAGTACTCAACCAAGTCATTCTGAGAATAGTGTATGCGGCGACCGAGTTGCTCTTGCCC
GGCGTCAATACGGGATAATACCGCGCCACATAGCAGAACTTTAAAAGTGCTCATCATTGGAAAACGTTCT
TCGGGGCGAAAACTCTCAAGGATCTTACCGCTGTTGAGATCCAGTTCGATGTAACCCACTCGTGCACCCA
ACTGATCTTCAGCATCTTTTACTTTCACCAGCGTTTCTGGGTGAGCAAAAACAGGAAGGCAAAATGCCGC
AAAAAAGGGAATAAGGGCGACACGGAAATGTTGAATACTCATACTCTTCCTTTTTCAATATTATTGAAGC
ATTTATCAGGGTTATTGTCTCATGAGCGGATACATATTTGAATGTATTTAGAAAAATAAACAAATAGGGG
TTCCGCGCACGAATTGGCCAGCGCTGCCATTTTTGGGGTGAGGCCGTTCGCGGCCGAGGGGCGCAGCCCC
TGGGGGGATGGGAGGCCCGCGTTAGCGGGCCGGGAGGGTTCGAGAAGGGGGGGCACCCCCCTTCGGCGTG
CGCGGTCACGCGCACAGGGCGCAGCCCTGGTTAAAAACAAGGTTTATAAATATTGGTTTAAAAGCAGGTT
AAAAGACAGGTTAGCGGTGGCCGAAAAACGGGCGGAAACCCTTGCAAATGCTGGATTTTCTGCCTGTGGA
CAGCCCCTCAAATGTCAATAGGTGCGCCCCTCATCTGTCAGCACTCTGCCCCTCAAGTGTCAAGGATCGC
GCCCCTCATCTGTCAGTAGTCGCGCCCCTCAAGTGTCAATACCGCAGGGCACTTATCCCCAGGCTTGTCC
ACATCATCTGTGGGAAACTCGCGTAAAATCAGGCGTTTTCGCCGATTTGCGAGGCTGGCCAGCTCCACGT
CGCCGGCCGAAATCGAGCCTGCCCCTCATCTGTCAACGCCGCGCCGGGTGAGTCGGCCCCTCAAGTGTCA
ACGTCCGCCCCTCATCTGTCAGTGAGGGCCAAGTTTTCCGCGAGGTATCCACAACGCCGGCGGCCGCGGT
GTCTCGCACACGGCTTCGACGGCGTTTCTGGCGCGTTTGCAGGGCCATAGACGGCCGCCAGCCCAGCGGC
GAGGGCAACCAGCCCGGTGAGCGTCGCAAAGGAGATCCTGATCTGACTGATGGGCTGCCTGTATCGAGTG
GTGATTTTGTGCCGAGCTGCCGGTCGGGGAGCTGTTGGCTGGCTGGTGGCAGGATATATTGTGGTGTAAA
CAAATTGACGCTTAGACAACTTAATAACACATTGCGGACGTTTTTAATGTACTGGGGTGGATGCAGTGGG
CCCCAC
