>Addgene plasmid #51145 | pICSL11017 (pICH47732::NOSp-BAR-NOST) | addgene partial sequence | sequence record 80140 | LB-F1 5'-gtggtgtaaacaaattgacgc-3'
ATGTACTGGGGTGGATGCAGTGGGCCCCACTCTGTGAAGACAATGCCGAATTCGGATCCGGAGCGGAGAA
TTAAGGGAGTCACGTTATGACCCCCGCCGATGACGCGGGACAAGCCGTTTTACGTTTGGAACTGACAGAA
CCGCAACGTTGAAGGAGCCACTCAGCCGCGGGTTTCTGGAGTTTAATGAGCTAAGCACATACGTCAGAAA
CCATTATTGCGCGTTCAAAAGTCGCCTAAGGTCACTATCAGCTAGCAAATATTTCTTGTCAAAATGCTCC
ACTGACGTTCCATAAATTCCCCTCGGTATCCAATTAGAGTCTCATATTCACTCTCAATCCAAATAATCTG
CACCGGATCTGGATCGTTTCGCATGTCTCCTGAAAGAAGGCCTGCTGATATTAGAAGGGCTACTGAGGCT
GATATGCCTGCTGTGTGCACTATTGTGAATCATTACATTGAGACTTCTACTGTGAATTTCAGGACTGAGC
CTCAAGAACCACAAGAGTGGACTGATGATCTTGTGAGGCTTAGAGAGAGGTATCCTTGGCTTGTTGCTGA
AGTGGATGGTGAAGTGGCTGGTATTGCTTATGCTGGTCCTTGGAAGGCTAGGAATGCTTACGATTGGACT
GCTGAGTCTACTGTTTACGTGTCTCCTAGGCATCAAAGAACTGGTCTTGGATCTACTCTTTACACTCATC
TTTTGAAGTCTTTGGAGGCTCAGGGTTTCAAGTCTGTGGTTGCTGTGATTGGACTTCCTAATGATCCTTC
TGTGAGGATGCATGAGGCTCTTGGTTATGCTCCTAGGGGAATGCTTAGAGCTGCTGGTTTCAAACATGGA
AATTGGCATGATGTGGGATTCTGGCAGCTTGATTTCTCTCTTCCTGTTCCTCC
